>Addgene plasmid #40004 | EKAR2G_design2_mTFP_159_Venus_wt | depositor partial sequence | sequence record 50852 | Biosensor
CCATGGCACACCATCACCACCATCACGGGAGCGGGGAGCAGAAACTAATATCAGAGGAGGATCTTGGCTC
AGGAACCGGTAGATCTGGGCACATGGCGGACGAGGAGAAGCTGCCGCCCGGCTGGGAGAAGCGCATGAGC
CGCAGCTCAGGCCGAGTGTACTACTTCAACCACATCACTAACGCCAGCCAGTGGGAGCGGCCCAGCGGCA
ACAGCAGCAGTGGTGGCAAAAACGGGCAGGGGGAGCCTGCCAGGAAGCTGCGCATTCTGCAGTCGACTAG
GGAGCAAGGGCTTGTGGGATCCGACGGCGTGCTGAAGGGCGACGTCAAGCACAAGCTGCTGCTGGAGGGC
GGCGGCCACCACCGCGTTGACTTCAAGACCATCTACAGGGCCAAGAAGGCGGTGAAGCTGCCCGACTATC
ACTTTGTGGACCACCGCATCGAGATCCTGAACCACGACAAGGACTACAACAAGGTGACCGTTTACGAGAG
CGCCGTGGCCCGCAACTCCACCGACGGCATGGACGAGCTGTACAAGGGTGCTAGCGGAGGAATGGTGAGC
AAGGGCGAGGAGACCACAATGGGCGTAATCAAGCCCGACATGAAGATCAAGCTGAAGATGGAGGGCAACG
TGAATGGCCACGCCTTCGTGATCGAGGGCGAGGGCGAGGGCAAGCCCTACGACGGCACCAACACCATCAA
CCTGGAGGTGAAGGAGGGAGCCCCCCTGCCCTTCTCCTACGACATTCTGACCACCGCGTTCGCCTACGGC
AACAGGGCCTTCACCAAGTACCCCGACGACATCCCCAACTACTTCAAGCAGTCCTTCCCCGAGGGCTACT
CTTGGGAGCGCACCATGACCTTCGAGGACAAGGGCATCGTGAAGGTGAAGTCCGACATCTCCATGGAGGA
GGACTCCTTCATCTACGAGATACACCTCAAGGGCGAGAACTTCCCCCCCAACGGCCCCGTGATGCAGAAG
AAGACCACCGGCTGGGACGCCTCCACCGAGAGGATGTACGTGCGCTCCGGAACTTCTGGTTCTGGTAAAC
CTGGTTCTGGTGAAGGTTCTACTAAAGCGGCCGCGATGGTGAGCAAGGGCGAGGAGCTGTTCACCGGGGT
GGTGCCCATCCTGGTCGAGCTGGACGGCGACGTAAACGGCCACAAGTTCAGCGTGTCCGGCGAGGGCGAG
GGCGATGCCACCTACGGCAAGCTGACCCTGAAGCTGATCTGCACCACCGGCAAGCTGCCCGTGCCCTGGC
CCACCCTCGTGACCACCCTGGGCTACGGCCTGCAGTGCTTCGCCCGCTACCCCGACCACATGAAGCAGCA
CGACTTCTTCAAGTCCGCCATGCCCGAAGGCTACGTCCAGGAGCGCACCATCTTCTTCAAGGACGACGGC
AACTACAAGACCCGCGCCGAGGTGAAGTTCGAGGGCGACACCCTGGTGAACCGCATCGAGCTGAAGGGCA
TCGACTTCAAGGAGGACGGCAACATCCTGGGGCACAAGCTGGAGTACAACTACAACAGCCACAACGTCTA
TATCACCGCCGACAAGCAGAAGAACGGCATCAAGGCCAACTTCAAGATCCGCCACAACATCGAGGACGGC
GGCGTGCAGCTCGCCGACCACTACCAGCAGAACACCCCCATCGGCGACGGCCCCGTGCTGCTGCCCGACA
ACCACTACCTGAGCTACCAGTCCGCCCTGAGCAAAGACCCCAACGAGAAGCGCGATCACATGGTCCTGCT
GGAGTTCGTGACCGCCGCCGGGATCACTCTCGGCATGGACGAGCTGTACAAGGGTACCGCTGACCAACTG
ACTGAAGAGTGGTCGACGGTACAGCGGACCGCGCCTGACGTACCACGTACACCAGTAGGAAAGGCAAAGC
TTTCATTCCAATTCCCGCGGGCGCGGGATATCCTTCAAAAAAAACTTGAAGAACTTGAACTTGACGAATG
AGATATCTGACTCGAG
