>Addgene plasmid #40004 | EKAR2G_design2_mTFP_159_Venus_wt | addgene partial sequence | sequence record 54690 | pTriExUP 5'-GGTTATTGTGCTGTCTCATCA-3'
ATACGACTCACTATAGGGGAATTGTGAGCGGATAACAATTCCCCGGAGTTAATCCGGGACCTTTAATTCA
ACCCAACACAATATATTATAGTTAAATAAGAATTATTATCAAATCATTTGTATATTAATTAAAATACTAT
ACTGTAAATTACATTTTATTTACAATCAAAGGAGATATACCATGGCACACCATCACCACCATCACGGGAG
CGGGGAGCAGAAACTAATATCAGAGGAGGATCTTGGCTCAGGAACCGGTAGATCTGGGCACATGGCGGAC
GAGGAGAAGCTGCCGCCCGGCTGGGAGAAGCGCATGAGCCGCAGCTCAGGCCGAGTGTACTACTTCAACC
ACATCACTAACGCCAGCCAGTGGGAGCGGCCCAGCGGCAACAGCAGCAGTGGTGGCAAAAACGGGCAGGG
GGAGCCTGCCAGGAAGCTGCGCATTCTGCAGTCGACTAGGGAGCAAGGGCTTGTGGGATCCGACGGCGTG
CTGAAGGGCGACGTCAAGCACAAGCTGCTGCTGGAGGGCGGCGGCCACCACCGCGTTGACTTCAAGACCA
TCTACAGGGCCAAGAAGGCGGTGAAGCTGCCCGACTATCACTTTGTGGACCACCGCATCGAGATCCTGAA
CCACGACAAGGACTACAACAAGGTGACCGTTTACGAGAGCGCCGTGGCCCGCAACTCCACCGACGGCATG
GACGAGCTGTACAAGGGTGCTAGCGGAGGAATGGTGAGCAAGGGCGAGGAGACCACAATGGGCGTAATCA
AGCCCGACATGAAGATCAAGCTGAAGATGGAGGGCAACGTGAATGGCCACGCCTTCGTGATCGAGGGCGA
GGGCGAGGGCAAGCCCTACGACGGCACCAACACCATCAACCTGGAGGTGAAGGAGGG
