>Addgene plasmid #40004 | EKAR2G_design2_mTFP_159_Venus_wt | addgene partial sequence | sequence record 54791 | pTriExDOWN 5'-TCGATCTCAGTGGTATTTGTG-3'
CACCTTCTGATAGGCAGCCTGCACCTGAGGTTAATCACTTAGTGATGGTGATGGTGATGGTGGTGCTCGA
GTCAGATATCTCATTCGTCAAGTTCAAGTTCTTCAAGTTTTTTTTGAAGGATATCCCGCGCCCGCGGGAA
TTGGAATGAAAGCTTTGCCTTTCCTACTGGTGTACGTGGTACGTCAGGCGCGGTCCGCTGTACCGTCGAC
CACTCTTCAGTCAGTTGGTCAGCGGTACCCTTGTACAGCTCGTCCATGCCGAGAGTGATCCCGGCGGCGG
TCACGAACTCCAGCAGGACCATGTGATCGCGCTTCTCGTTGGGGTCTTTGCTCAGGGCGGACTGGTAGCT
CAGGTAGTGGTTGTCGGGCAGCAGCACGGGGCCGTCGCCGATGGGGGTGTTCTGCTGGTAGTGGTCGGCG
AGCTGCACGCCGCCGTCCTCGATGTTGTGGCGGATCTTGAAGTTGGCCTTGATGCCGTTCTTCTGCTTGT
CGGCGGTGATATAGACGTTGTGGCTGTTGTAGTTGTACTCCAGCTTGTGCCCCAGGATGTTGCCGTCCTC
CTTGAAGTCGATGCCCTTCAGCTCGATGCGGTTCACCAGGGTGTCGCCCTCGAACTTCACCTCGGCGCGG
GTCTTGTAGTTGCCGTCGTCCTTGAAGAAGATGGTGCGCTCCTGGACGTAGCCTTCGGGCATGGCGGACT
TGAAGAAGTCGTGCTGCTTCATGTGGTCGGGGTAGCGGGCGAAGCACTGCAGGCCGTAGCCCAGGGTGGT
CACGAGGGTGGGCCAGGCACGGGCAGCTTGCCGGTGGTGCAGATCAGCTTCAGGTCAGCTTGCCGTAG
