>Addgene plasmid #40004 | EKAR2G_design2_mTFP_159_Venus_wt | addgene partial sequence | sequence record 55415 | EXFP-R 5'-GTCTTGTAGTTGCCGTCGTC-3'
GGGCATGGCGGACTTGAAGAAGTCGTGCTGCTTCATGTGGTCGGGGTAGCGGGCGAAGCACTGCAGGCCG
TAGCCCAGGGTGGTCACGAGGGTGGGCCAGGGCACGGGCAGCTTGCCGGTGGTGCAGATCAGCTTCAGGG
TCAGCTTGCCGTAGGTGGCATCGCCCTCGCCCTCGCCGGACACGCTGAACTTGTGGCCGTTTACGTCGCC
GTCCAGCTCGACCAGGATGGGCACCACCCCGGTGAACAGCTCCTCGCCCTTGCTCACCATCGCGGCCGCT
TTAGTAGAACCTTCACCAGAACCAGGTTTACCAGAACCAGAAGTTCCGGAGCGCACGTACATCCTCTCGG
TGGAGGCGTCCCAGCCGGTGGTCTTCTTCTGCATCACGGGGCCGTTGGGGGGGAAGTTCTCGCCCTTGAG
GTGTATCTCGTAGATGAAGGAGTCCTCCTCCATGGAGATGTCGGACTTCACCTTCACGATGCCCTTGTCC
TCGAAGGTCATGGTGCGCTCCCAAGAGTAGCCCTCGGGGAAGGACTGCTTGAAGTAGTTGGGGATGTCGT
CGGGGTACTTGGTGAAGGCCCTGTTGCCGTAGGCGAACGCGGTGGTCAGAATGTCGTAGGAGAAGGGCAG
GGGGGCTCCCTCCTTCACCTCCAGGTTGATGGTGTTGGTGCCGTCGTAGGGCTTGCCCTCGCCCTCGCCC
TCGATCACGAAGGCGTGGCCATTCACGTTGCCCTCCATCTTCAGCTTGATCTTCATGTCGGGCTTGATTA
CGCCCATTGTGGTCTCCTCGCCCTTGCTCACCATTCCTCCGCTAGCACCCTTGTACAGCTCGTCCATGCC
GTCGGTGGAGTTGCGGGCCACGGCGCTCTCGTAAACGGTCACCT
