[The description below was written by a language model from this plasmid's Addgene catalogue record.]
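Description:
EKAR2G_design2_mTFP_159_Venus_wt is a roughly 6.9 kb expression plasmid built on the Novagen pTriEx4 backbone (about 4.9 kb without insert), a multi-host vector catalogued for expression in mammalian, bacterial and insect cells. It is maintained in E. coli as a high-copy plasmid under ampicillin selection. No feature table accompanies the record, so the origin of replication, polyadenylation signal and any additional promoter elements of the backbone are not itemised. The only promoter listed for the insert is CMV, which would drive expression in mammalian cells.

The payload is a synthetic insert of about 2 kb encoding an ERK activity reporter, cloned between PacI and XhoI sites that both remain intact, and carrying an N-terminal His-Myc tag useful for purification and immunodetection. It belongs to a toolkit for building sensitive FRET biosensors, and part of the plasmid derives from an earlier genetically encoded fluorescent ERK sensor. The construct name suggests a second-generation EKAR of the "design 2" layout that pairs mTFP as the donor with Venus as the acceptor. The "159" probably marks an mTFP variant, possibly a circular permutation, and "wt" an unmodified Venus, but the record does not spell out these details or the sensing domains. In sensors of this type, phosphorylation by ERK changes the conformation of the protein and so alters the energy transfer between the two fluorophores. The construct is used for live-cell ratiometric imaging of ERK signalling in time and space, and for comparing fluorophore arrangements when optimising biosensor sensitivity.
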