Addgene plasmid #40004: EKAR2G_design2_mTFP_159_Venus_wt
Depositing lab: Olivier Pertz. Depositing organization: University of Basel. Publication: A Versatile Toolkit to Produce Sensitive FRET Biosensors to Visualize Signaling in Time and Space. Fritz RD, Letzelter M, Reimann A, Martin K, Fusco L, Ritsma L, Ponsioen B, Fluri E, Schulte-Merker S, van Rheenen J, Pertz O. Sci Signal. 2013 Jul 23;6(285):rs12. doi: 10.1126/scisignal.2004135. PubMed 23882122.
Backbone
  Vector backbone: pTriEx4
  Backbone manufacturer: Novagen
  Backbone size w/o insert (bp): 4900
  Total vector size (bp): 6900
  Vector type: Mammalian Expression, Bacterial Expression, Insect Expression
Growth in bacteria
  Bacterial resistance: Ampicillin, 100 μg/mL
  Growth temperature: 37°C
  Growth strain: Top10
  Copy number: High Copy
Gene/Insert
  Gene/Insert name: Erk activity reporter
  Species: Synthetic
  Insert size (bp): 1976
  Promoter: CMV
  Tag / fusion protein: His-Myc (N terminal on insert)
  Cloning method: Restriction Enzyme; 5′ cloning site PacI (not destroyed); 3′ cloning site XhoI (not destroyed)
  Sequencing primers: 5′ ctggttattgtgctgtctc; 3′ tcagtggtatttgtga
Resource information
  A portion of this plasmid was derived from a plasmid made by: Karel Svoboda, Janelia Farm Research Campus, Howard Hughes Medical Institute, Ashburn
Terms and licenses: Academic/Nonprofit Terms; Industry Terms: Not Available to Industry
Depositor comments: A genetically encoded fluorescent sensor of ERK activity. 2008. PNAS 205(49)
How to cite: EKAR2G_design2_mTFP_159_Venus_wt was a gift from Olivier Pertz (Addgene plasmid # 40004 ; http://n2t.net/addgene:40004 ; RRID:Addgene_40004)
